Addgene plasmid #210872: pSL4672 (pEffector_TnpB3,ωRNA)
Purpose: Expresses GstTnpB3 and native ωRNA from constitutive promoters
Depositing lab: Samuel H. Sternberg. Depositing organization: Columbia University. Publication: Transposon-encoded nucleases use guide RNAs to promote their selfish spread. Meers C, Le HC, Pesari SR, Hoffmann FT, Walker MWG, Gezelle J, Tang S, Sternberg SH. Nature. 2023 Sep 27. doi: 10.1038/s41586-023-06597-1. PubMed 37758954.
Backbone
  Vector backbone: pCDFDuet-1
  Vector type: Bacterial Expression
Growth in bacteria
  Bacterial resistance: Spectinomycin, 50 μg/mL
  Growth temperature: 37°C
  Growth strain: DH5alpha
  Copy number: High Copy
Gene/Insert
  Gene/Insert name: GstTnpB3
  Species: Geobacillus Stearothermophilus
Terms and licenses: Academic/Nonprofit Terms; Industry Terms: Not Available to Industry
How to cite: pSL4672 (pEffector_TnpB3,ωRNA) was a gift from Samuel H. Sternberg (Addgene plasmid # 210872 ; http://n2t.net/addgene:210872 ; RRID:Addgene_210872)
