[The description below was written by a language model from this plasmid's Addgene catalogue record and pLannotate feature annotations shown in this document.]
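Description:
pSL4672 (pEffector_TnpB3,ωRNA) is a 4,932-nt bacterial expression plasmid built on the pCDFDuet-1 backbone. It produces the TnpB3 nuclease of Geobacillus stearothermophilus (GstTnpB3) together with its native ωRNA guide in E. coli. It replicates from the CloDF13 (CDF) origin, which is compatible with other common origins, so the plasmid can be maintained alongside other plasmids in the same cell. Selection is by spectinomycin through the aadA (SmR) aminoglycoside adenylyltransferase gene, which sits directly downstream of an AmpR (bla) promoter. The backbone also retains lacI with its own promoter, a CAP binding site and a short tetracycline-resistance gene fragment. No T7 promoter or lac operator is annotated, which fits the stated constitutive rather than IPTG-inducible expression.

The payload appears to be organised as two constitutive transcription units. A full J23119 promoter, a strong synthetic σ70 promoter, is followed about 300 nt later by a T7 terminator. This spacing suggests the ωRNA cassette, although the feature table does not annotate the RNA itself. Immediately after that terminator lies a fragment of a J23119(SpeI) promoter near the end of the linear record. The unannotated stretch that continues across the plasmid origin to the second T7 terminator is the likely location of the GstTnpB3 coding sequence, but this placement is inferred because the annotation does not label the gene either. No epitope tags or reporters are recorded.

TnpB proteins are transposon-encoded, RNA-guided DNA nucleases related to Cas12. This effector plasmid is used to supply the nuclease–guide complex in bacterial assays, in the context of work on how such nucleases help their transposons spread.
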