Features (pLannotate 1.2.2; 11 found; start..end, strand, type, name):
   1226..1273    +  terminator     T7 terminator: transcription terminator for bacteriophage T7 RNA polymerase
   1444..2235    -  CDS            SmR: aminoglycoside adenylyltransferase (Murphy, 1985); aadA; confers resistance to spectinomycin and streptomycin
   2236..2327    -  promoter       AmpR promoter: bla
   2375..3113    -  rep_origin     CloDF13 ori: Plasmids containing the CloDF13 (CDF) origin of replication can be propagated in E. coli cells that contain additional plasmids with compatible origins.
   3210..3274    -  CDS            TcR (fragment): tetracycline efflux protein; tet; confers resistance to tetracycline
   3289..3310    -  protein_bind   CAP binding site: CAP binding activates transcription in the presence of cAMP. E. coli catabolite activator protein
   3323..4405    -  CDS            lacI: lac repressor; lacI; The lac repressor binds to the lac operator to inhibit transcription in E. coli. This inhibition can be relieved by adding lactose or isopropyl-β-D-thiogalactopyranoside (IPTG).
   4406..4483    -  promoter       lacI promoter: lacI
   4489..4523    +  promoter       J23119 promoter: bacterial promoter (Registry of Standard Biological Parts BBa J23119)
   4818..4865    +  terminator     T7 terminator: transcription terminator for bacteriophage T7 RNA polymerase
   4884..4902    +  promoter       J23119(SpeI) promoter (fragment): bacterial promoter (Registry of Standard Biological Parts BBa J23119) modified to end with an SpeI site
>Addgene plasmid #210872 | pSL4672 (pEffector_TnpB3,ωRNA) | addgene full sequence | sequence record 418054 | Addgene NGS Result
GGAGATATACCATGGGCTACCGCACACTGAAAACTCGTTTCCGCGCCAAGAAAGAAGTTATCCAGAAGTT
GTTTGAATGCAACCGTATCTCCGCGGAGGTTTGGAACGAGTGCCTGCGCTTAGCTAAAGAGCATCACCTT
GAGACCGGCAAGTGGATTACTAAAACGGAACTTCAAAAAGCCACGAAGGGCCGCTTTTCTATTCATAGCC
AGAGTATTCAAGCGGTAGTTCATAAGTACATTTTCGCGCGCGATGGGGCTAAAGAGGCCCGTAAGAAAGG
AGAAAAAATCAAGTATCCATACAAAAAAAAGAAGCACTTCAATACTAAGTGGGCTAAAGATGGCTTCGTG
TTGCATGAAGACGGAACGCTTGAATTGTCGTTAGGAATCTGGAATCGTAAGCGTCAATCGCCTTTGGTGG
TGAAAATCGATAAAGAGAAGTTACCAAACGGCAAAGTAAAAGAAATTGAGTTGGTCTATGACCGCGGGTT
GTGGTTATGCTTGAGCTATGAAGACGGCAAAAAACCTAAAGAAAACCCTTGTAAGAATCGCGTAGCAATC
GACCCAGGAGAGATCCACACGATTGCAGCGATCTGTGAGAATGGCGAATCGCTGATTATTACTGGTCGTA
AAATCCGCTCGATTCACCGCCTTCGTAACAAGAAACTTAAAGAATTGCAGAAGTTGATGTCGCGCTGTAA
GAAGGGGAGTAAGCAGTGGAAAAAATATAACCGTGCCAAGCAGTATGTTTTATCAAAATCGGAAGCCCAG
CTTAAAGATGCTTTGCACAAAACGACCCGCCAATTCGTTCGCTGGTGTCTGGAGAATCAAGTCAAGGAGG
TGGTAATTGGTGACATCGAGGGTATTCAGCGTAATACTAAGAAGAAGCGCAACAAGAAAACGAATCAAAA
GCTGAGTAATTGGTCGTTCGGTAAGCTGTTTGATTATCTGAAGTATAAGTTAAATGCCGAGGGGATCCAG
ATTGAAAAAAAGGACGAATCGTACACCTCACAAACCTGCCCGGTCTGCGGAAAGAAGAACAAGTCGAGTT
CACGCAACTACACCTGTCAGTGTGGGTATAAACGTCACCGTGATATCCACGGGGCCATGAATTTATTCGC
AAAGGTCTATTACGGGGAGATTCGCCCCCTTGAGTTTACCGTTAAACCGTTCACTTACCGTCGTATCGCG
TAATAAGAGCTCCTGCTGCCACCGCTGAGCAATAACTAGCATAACCCCTTGGGGCCTCTAAACGGGTCTT
GAGGGGTTTTTTGCTGAAACCTCAGGCATTTGAGAAGCACACGGTCACACTGCTTCCGGTAGTCAATAAA
CCGGTAAACCAGCAATAGACATAAGCGGCTATTTAACGACCCTGCCCTGAACCGACGACCGGGTCATCGT
GGCCGGATCTTGCGGCCCCTCGGCTTGAACGAATTGTTAGACATTATTTGCCGACTACCTTGGTGATCTC
GCCTTTCACGTAGTGGACAAATTCTTCCAACTGATCTGCGCGCGAGGCCAAGCGATCTTCTTCTTGTCCA
AGATAAGCCTGTCTAGCTTCAAGTATGACGGGCTGATACTGGGCCGGCAGGCGCTCCATTGCCCAGTCGG
CAGCGACATCCTTCGGCGCGATTTTGCCGGTTACTGCGCTGTACCAAATGCGGGACAACGTAAGCACTAC
ATTTCGCTCATCGCCAGCCCAGTCGGGCGGCGAGTTCCATAGCGTTAAGGTTTCATTTAGCGCCTCAAAT
AGATCCTGTTCAGGAACCGGATCAAAGAGTTCCTCCGCCGCTGGACCTACCAAGGCAACGCTATGTTCTC
TTGCTTTTGTCAGCAAGATAGCCAGATCAATGTCGATCGTGGCTGGCTCGAAGATACCTGCAAGAATGTC
ATTGCGCTGCCATTCTCCAAATTGCAGTTCGCGCTTAGCTGGATAACGCCACGGAATGATGTCGTCGTGC
ACAACAATGGTGACTTCTACAGCGCGGAGAATCTCGCTCTCTCCAGGGGAAGCCGAAGTTTCCAAAAGGT
CGTTGATCAAAGCTCGCCGCGTTGTTTCATCAAGCCTTACGGTCACCGTAACCAGCAAATCAATATCACT
GTGTGGCTTCAGGCCGCCATCCACTGCGGAGCCGTACAAATGTACGGCCAGCAACGTCGGTTCGAGATGG
CGCTCGATGACGCCAACTACCTCTGATAGTTGAGTCGATACTTCGGCGATCACCGCTTCCCTCATACTCT
TCCTTTTTCAATATTATTGAAGCATTTATCAGGGTTATTGTCTCATGAGCGGATACATATTTGAATGTAT
TTAGAAAAATAAACAAATAGCTAGCTCACTCGGTCGCTACGCTCCGGGCGTGAGACTGCGGCGGGCGCTG
CGGACACATACAAAGTTACCCACAGATTCCGTGGATAAGCAGGGGACTAACATGTGAGGCAAAACAGCAG
GGCCGCGCCGGTGGCGTTTTTCCATAGGCTCCGCCCTCCTGCCAGAGTTCACATAAACAGACGCTTTTCC
GGTGCATCTGTGGGAGCCGTGAGGCTCAACCATGAATCTGACAGTACGGGCGAAACCCGACAGGACTTAA
AGATCCCCACCGTTTCCGGCGGGTCGCTCCCTCTTGCGCTCTCCTGTTCCGACCCTGCCGTTTACCGGAT
ACCTGTTCCGCCTTTCTCCCTTACGGGAAGTGTGGCGCTTTCTCATAGCTCACACACTGGTATCTCGGCT
CGGTGTAGGTCGTTCGCTCCAAGCTGGGCTGTAAGCAAGAACTCCCCGTTCAGCCCGACTGCTGCGCCTT
ATCCGGTAACTGTTCACTTGAGTCCAACCCGGAAAAGCACGGTAAAACGCCACTGGCAGCAGCCATTGGT
AACTGGGAGTTCGCAGAGGATTTGTTTAGCTAAACACGCGGTTGCTCTTGAAGTGTGCGCCAAAGTCCGG
CTACACTGGAAGGACAGATTTGGTTGCTGTGCTCTGCGAAAGCCAGTTACCACGGTTAAGCAGTTCCCCA
ACTGACTTAACCTTCGATCAAACCACCTCCCCAGGTGGTTTTTTCGTTTACAGGGCAAAAGATTACGCGC
AGAAAAAAAGGATCTCAAGAAGATCCTTTGATCTTTTCTACTGAACCGCTCTAGATTTCAGTGCAATTTA
TCTCTTCAAATGTAGCACCTGAAGTCAGCCCCATACGATATAAGTTGTAATTCTCATGTTAGTCATGCCC
CGCGCCCACCGGAAGGAGCTGACTGGGTTGAAGGCTCTCAAGGGCATCGGTCGAGATCCCGGTGCCTAAT
GAGTGAGCTAACTTACATTAATTGCGTTGCGCTCACTGCCCGCTTTCCAGTCGGGAAACCTGTCGTGCCA
GCTGCATTAATGAATCGGCCAACGCGCGGGGAGAGGCGGTTTGCGTATTGGGCGCCAGGGTGGTTTTTCT
TTTCACCAGTGAGACGGGCAACAGCTGATTGCCCTTCACCGCCTGGCCCTGAGAGAGTTGCAGCAAGCGG
TCCACGCTGGTTTGCCCCAGCAGGCGAAAATCCTGTTTGATGGTGGTTAACGGCGGGATATAACATGAGC
TGTCTTCGGTATCGTCGTATCCCACTACCGAGATGTCCGCACCAACGCGCAGCCCGGACTCGGTAATGGC
GCGCATTGCGCCCAGCGCCATCTGATCGTTGGCAACCAGCATCGCAGTGGGAACGATGCCCTCATTCAGC
ATTTGCATGGTTTGTTGAAAACCGGACATGGCACTCCAGTCGCCTTCCCGTTCCGCTATCGGCTGAATTT
GATTGCGAGTGAGATATTTATGCCAGCCAGCCAGACGCAGACGCGCCGAGACAGAACTTAATGGGCCCGC
TAACAGCGCGATTTGCTGGTGACCCAATGCGACCAGATGCTCCACGCCCAGTCGCGTACCGTCTTCATGG
GAGAAAATAATACTGTTGATGGGTGTCTGGTCAGAGACATCAAGAAATAACGCCGGAACATTAGTGCAGG
CAGCTTCCACAGCAATGGCATCCTGGTCATCCAGCGGATAGTTAATGATCAGCCCACTGACGCGTTGCGC
GAGAAGATTGTGCACCGCCGCTTTACAGGCTTCGACGCCGCTTCGTTCTACCATCGACACCACCACGCTG
GCACCCAGTTGATCGGCGCGAGATTTAATCGCCGCGACAATTTGCGACGGCGCGTGCAGGGCCAGACTGG
AGGTGGCAACGCCAATCAGCAACGACTGTTTGCCCGCCAGTTGTTGTGCCACGCGGTTGGGAATGTAATT
CAGCTCCGCCATCGCCGCTTCCACTTTTTCCCGCGTTTTCGCAGAAACGTGGCTGGCCTGGTTCACCACG
CGGGAAACGGTCTGATAAGAGACACCGGCATACTCTGCGACATCGTATAACGTTACTGGTTTCACATTCA
CCACCCTGAATTGACTCTCTTCCGGGCGCTATCATGCCATACCGCGAAAGGTTTTGCGCCATTCGATGGT
GTCCGGGATTGACAGCTAGCTCAGTCCTAGGTATAATGCTAGCGTGGAGATATACCTCGAGTTTACGGTC
AAACCGTTTACGTATCGACGGATTGCTTAGGTATGAAGTCGTAGATGGCGAGTTCCCGCCCTTGAGTATC
ATGGATACTCATGTTGCCTGTGGCTCCCAACGGGACGGGTGCCAGGTGTTGCCTGCAGATAGGCTGCCAA
CCAGCCTATCATGCATCCACCTCCGAAGGGGAAACAGGAAACCCCCACTTCGATAAGTGGGGGAGGTTCA
TCGGTCATTTTCCCGTGTTTTCGTTCTCTGTCTCCAGCGCACTCGCGGCCGCAATAACTAGCATAACCCC
TTGGGGCCTCTAAACGGGTCTTGAGGGGTTTTTTGCTGAAGTCGACTTTTACGGCTAGCTCAGTCCTAGG
TACTATGCTAGCGTGGAGATATACGGTACCAA
